>Addgene plasmid #36433 | pMartini Gate B R1-R2 | depositor full sequence | sequence record 45575 | pMartini Gate B R1-R2 sequence 4620 bps
CACCTAAATTGTAAGCGTTAATATTTTGTTAAAATTCGCGTTAAATTTTTGTTAAATCAGCTCATTTTTT
AACCAATAGGCCGAAATCGGCAAAATCCCTTATAAATCAAAAGAATAGACCGAGATAGGGT
[37 nt withheld, positions 132-168]
AAAGAACGTGGACTCCAACGTCAAAGG
[49 nt withheld, positions 196-244]
T
[91 nt withheld, positions 246-336]
G
[124 nt withheld, positions 338-461]
CCCATTCGCCATTCAGGCTGCGCAACTGTTGGGAAGGGCGATCGGTGCGGGCCTCTTCGCTATTACGCCA
GCTGGCGAAAGGGGGATGTGCTGCAAGGCGATTAAGTTGGGTAACGCCAGGGTTTTCCCAGTCACGACGT
TGTAAAACGACGGCCAGTGAGCGGCCGCCGGCCTCGAGGGCCGGATCTGCAGGTCGACCAGCTGGCCAAG
CTTCTTCTAGAGGTACCGCATGCGATATCAACAAGTTTGTACAAAAAAGCTGAACGAGAAACGTAAAATG
ATATAAATATCAATATATTAAATTAGATTTTGCATAAAAAACAGACTACATAATACTGTAAAACACAACA
TATCCAGTCACTATGGCGGCCGCATTAGGCACCCCAGGCTTTACACTTTATGCTTCCGGCTCGTATAATG
TGTGGATTTTGAGTTAGGATCCGTCGAGATTTTCAGGAGCTAAGGAAGCTAAAATGGAGAAAAAAATCAC
TGGATATACCACCGTTGATATATCCCAATGGCATCGTAAAGAACATTTTGAGGCATTTCAGTCAGTTGCT
CAATGTACCTATAACCAGACCGTTCAGCTGGATATTACGGCCTTTTTAAAGACCGTAAAGAAAAATAAGC
ACAAGTTTTATCCGGCCTTTATTCACATTCTTGCCCGCCTGATGAATGCTCATCCGGAATTCCGTATGGC
AATGAAAGACGGTGAGCTGGTGATATGGGATAGTGTTCACCCTTGTTACACCGTTTTCCATGAGCAAACT
GAAACGTTTTCATCGCTCTGGAGTGAATACCACGACGATTTCCGGCAGTTTCTACACATATATTCGCAAG
ATGTGGCGTGTTACGGTGAAAACCTGGCCTATTTCCCTAAAGGGTTTATTGAGAATATGTTTTTCGTCTC
AGCCAATCCCTGGGTGAGTTTCACCAGTTTTGATTTAAACGTGGCCAATATGGACAACTTCTTCGCCCCC
GTTTTCACCATGGGCAAATATTATACGCAAGGCGACAAGGTGCTGATGCCGCTGGCGATTCAGGTTCATC
ATGCCGTTTGTGATGGCTTCCATGTCGGCAGAATGCTTAATGAATTACAACAGTACTGCGATGAGTGGCA
GGGCGGGGCGTAAAGATCTGGATCCGGCTTACTAAAAGCCAGATAACAGTATGCGTATTTGCGCGCTGAT
TTTTGCGGTATAAGAATATATACTGATATGTATACCCGAAGTATGTCAAAAAGAGGTATGCTATGAAGCA
GCGTATTACAGTGACAGTTGACAGCGACAGCTATCAGTTGCTCAAGGCATATATGATGTCAATATCTCCG
GTCTGGTAAGCACAACCATGCAGAATGAAGCCCGTCGTCTGCGTGCCGAACGCTGGAAAGCGGAAAATCA
GGAAGGGATGGCTGAGGTCGCCCGGTTTATTGAAATGAACGGCTCTTTTGCTGACGAGAACAGGGGCTGG
TGAAATGCAGTTTAAGGTTTACACCTATAAAAGAGAGAGCCGTTATCGTCTGTTTGTGGATGTACAGAGT
GATATTATTGACACGCCCGGGCGACGGATGGTGATCCCCCTGGCCAGTGCACGTCTGCTGTCAGATAAAG
TCTCCCGTGAACTTTACCCGGTGGTGCATATCGGGGATGAAAGCTGGCGCATGATGACCACCGATATGGC
CAGTGTGCCGGTCTCCGTTATCGGGGAAGAAGTGGCTGATCTCAGCCACCGCGAAAATGACATCAAAAAC
GCCATTAACCTGATGTTCTGGGGAATATAAATGTCAGGCTCCCTTATACACAGCCAGTCTGCAGGTCGAC
CATAGTGACTGGATATGTTGTGTTTTACAGTATTATGTAGTCTGTTTTTTATGCAAAATCTAATTTAATA
TATTGATATTTATATCATTTTACGTTTCTCGTTCAGCTTTCTTGTACAAAGTGGTTGATATCGAGCTCTC
CCGGGAATTCGGATCCGGCCCTCGAGGCCGGCGGCCGCTTGGCGTAATCATGGTCATAGCTGTTTCCTGT
GTGAAATTGTTATCCGCTCACAATTCCACACAACATACGAGCCGGAAGCATAAAGTGTAAAGCCTGGGGT
GCCTAATGAGTGAGCTAACTCACATTAATTGCGTTGCGCTCACTGCCCGCTTTCCAGTCGGGAAACCTGT
CGTGCCAGCTGCATTAATGAATCGGCCAACGCGCGGGGAGAGGCGGTTTGCGTATTGGGCGCTCTTCCGC
TTCCTCGCTCACTGACTCGCTGCGCTCGGTCGTTCGGCTGCGGCGAGCGGTATCAGCTCACTCAAAGGCG
GTAATACGGTTATCCACAGAATCAGGGGATAACGCAGGAAAGAACATGTGAGCAAAAGGCCAGCAAAAGG
CCAGGAACCGTAAAAAGGCCGCGTTGCTGGCGTTTTTCCATAGGCTCCGCCCCCCTGACGAGCATCACAA
AAATCGACGCTCAAGTCAGAGGTGGCGAAACCCGACAGGACTATAAAGATACCAGGCGTTTCCCCCTGGA
AGCTCCCTCGTGCGCTCTCCTGTTCCGACCCTGCCGCTTACCGGATACCTGTCCGCCTTTCTCCCTTCGG
GAAGCGTGGCGCTTTCTCATAGCTCACGCTGTAGGTATCTCAGTTCGGTGTAGGTCGTTCGCTCCAAGCT
GGGCTGTGTGCACGAACCCCCCGTTCAGCCCGACCGCTGCGCCTTATCCGGTAACTATCGTCTTGAGTCC
AACCCGGTAAGACACGACTTATCGCCACTGGCAGCAGCCACTGGTAACAGGATTAGCAGAGCGAGGTATG
TAGGCGGTGCTACAGAGTTCTTGAAGTGGTGGCCTAACTACGGCTACACTAGAAGAACAGTATTTGGTAT
CTGCGCTCTGCTGAAGCCAGTTACCTTCGGAAAAAGAGTTGGTAGCTCTTGATCCGGCAAACAAACCACC
GCTGGTAGCGGTGGTTTTTTTGTTTGCAAGCAGCAGATTACGCGCAGAAAAAAAGGATCTCAAGAAGATC
CTTTGATCTTTTCTACGGGGTCTGACGCTCAGTGGAACGAAAACTCACGTTAAGGGATTTTGGTCATGAG
ATTATCAAAAAGGATCTTCACCTAGATCCTTTTAAATTAAAAATGAAGTTTTAAATCAATCTAAAGTATA
TATGAGTAAACTTGGTCTGACAGTTACCAATGCTTAATCAGTGAGGCACCTATCTCAGCGATCTGTCTAT
TTCGTTCATCCATAGTTGCCTGACTCCCCGTCGTGTAGATAACTACGATACGGGAGGGCTTACCATCTGG
CCCCAGTGCTGCAATGATACCGCGAGACCCACGCTCACCGGCTCCAGATTTATCAGCAATAAACCAGCCA
GCCGGAAGGGCCGAGCGCAGAAGTGGTCCTGCAACTTTATCCGCCTCCATCCAGTCTATTAATTGTTGCC
GGGAAGCTAGAGTAAGTAGTTCGCCAGTTAATAGTTTGCGCAACGTTGTTGCCATTGCTACAGGCATCGT
GGTGTCACGCTCGTCGTTTGGTATGGCTTCATTCAGCTCCGGTTCCCAACGATCAAGGCGAGTTACATGA
TCCCCCATGTTGTGCAAAAAAGCGGTTAGCTCCTTCGGTCCTCCGATCGTTGTCAGAAGTAAGTTGGCCG
CAGTGTTATCACTCATGGTTATGGCAGCACTGCATAATTCTCTTACTGTCATGCCATCCGTAAGATGCTT
TTCTGTGACTGGTGAGTACTCAACCAAGTCATTCTGAGAATAGTGTATGCGGCGACCGAGTTGCTCTTGC
CCGGCGTCAATACGGGATAATACCGCGCCACATAGCAGAACTTTAAAAGTGCTCATCATTGGAAAACGTT
CTTCGGGGCGAAAACTCTCAAGGATCTTACCGCTGTTGAGATCCAGTTCGATGTAACCCACTCGTGCACC
CAACTGATCTTCAGCATCTTTTACTTTCACCAGCGTTTCTGGGTGAGCAAAAACAGGAAGGCAAAATGCC
GCAAAAAAGGGAATAAGGGCGACACGGAAATGTTGAATACTCATACTCTTCCTTTTTCAATATTATTGAA
GCATTTATCAGGGTTATTGTCTCATGAGCGGATACATATTTGAATGTATTTAGAAAAATAAACAAATAGG
GGTTCCGCGCACATTTCCCCGAAAAGTGC
Features (pLannotate 1.2.2; 16 found; start..end, strand, type, name):
     33..461     -  rep_origin     f1 ori (sequence partly withheld): f1 bacteriophage origin of replication; arrow indicates direction of (+) strand synthesis
    466..621     -  CDS            lacZα (fragment): LacZα fragment of β-galactosidase; lacZ fragment
    702..826     +  protein_bind   attR1: mutant version of attR; recombination site for the Gateway® LR reaction LR Clonase™
    851..881     +  promoter       lac UV5 promoter: E. coli lac promoter with an "up" mutation
    905..934     +  promoter       cat promoter (fragment): promoter of the E. coli cat gene encoding chloramphenicol acetyltransferase
    935..1594    +  CDS            CmR: chloramphenicol acetyltransferase; cat; confers resistance to chloramphenicol
   1773..1931    +  CDS            ccdA (fragment): CCDA_ECO57 - Also known as H, letA. Experimental evidence at protein level: Swiss-Prot protein existence level 1. Antitoxin component of a type II toxin-antitoxin (TA) system which inhibits the post-segregational killing (PSK) of plasmid-free cells, also referred to as a plasmid addiction system. Binds to and blocks the activity of CcdB; will also remove bound CcdB protein from the CcdB-GyrA complex by forming a CcdA-CcdB complex, a process termed rejuvenation. Functions as a transcriptional corepressor for the ccdAB operon, repression also requires CcdB (By similarity). From Escherichia coli
   1936..2238    +  CDS            ccdB: CCDB_ECOLI - Also known as G, letB, letD. Experimental evidence at protein level: Swiss-Prot protein existence level 1. Toxic component of a type II toxin-antitoxin (TA) system, functioning in plasmid maintainence. Responsible for the post- segregational killing (PSK) of plasmid-free cells, also referred to as a plasmid addiction system. Half-life of over 2 hours. Cell killing by CcdB is accompanied by filamentation, defects in chromosome and plasmid segregation, defects in cell division, formation of anucleate cells, decreased DNA synthesis and plasmid loss. Interferes with the activity of DN
   2282..2406    -  protein_bind   attR2: mutant version of attR; recombination site for the Gateway® LR reaction LR Clonase™
   2498..2514    -  protein_bind   lac operator: The lac repressor binds to the lac operator to inhibit transcription in E. coli. This inhibition can be relieved by adding lactose or isopropyl-β-D-thiogalactopyranoside (IPTG). lac repressor encoded by lacI
   2522..2552    -  promoter       lac promoter: promoter for the E. coli lac operon
   2567..2588    -  protein_bind   CAP binding site: CAP binding activates transcription in the presence of cAMP. E. coli catabolite activator protein
   2601..2693    -  CDS            lacI (fragment): lac repressor; lacI; The lac repressor binds to the lac operator to inhibit transcription in E. coli. This inhibition can be relieved by adding lactose or isopropyl-β-D-thiogalactopyranoside (IPTG).
   2876..3464    -  rep_origin     ori: high-copy-number ColE1/pMB1/pBR322/pUC origin of replication
   3635..4495    -  CDS            AmpR: β-lactamase; bla; confers resistance to ampicillin, carbenicillin, and related antibiotics
   4496..4600    -  promoter       AmpR promoter: bla
