[The description below was written by a language model from this plasmid's Addgene catalogue record and pLannotate feature annotations shown in this document.]
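Description:
pMartini Gate B R1-R2 is a 4,620 bp Gateway conversion vector built on the pMartini backbone, a small high-copy E. coli cloning plasmid. It replicates from a ColE1/pUC-type origin, carries an f1 phage origin, and is selected through a β-lactamase gene (ampicillin resistance) driven by its own promoter. The backbone retains remnants of a lacZα cloning region: a lac promoter, operator and CAP binding site on one side of the insert and a lacZα fragment on the other, along with a small lacI fragment. M13 forward and reverse primer sites are listed for sequencing across the insert.

The payload is a standard Gateway destination cassette, with attR1 and attR2 sites flanking a chloramphenicol acetyltransferase gene (with lac UV5 and cat promoter elements upstream), a partial ccdA sequence and the complete ccdB toxin gene. Because ccdB poisons DNA gyrase in ordinary strains, the plasmid is maintained in a ccdB-tolerant host under combined chloramphenicol and ampicillin selection. In an LR reaction, the attR sites exchange the CmR-ccdB segment for an insert from an entry clone, and ccdB counterselects against unrecombined plasmid.

The cassette is bracketed by multiple restriction sites on both its 5' and 3' sides, including SfiI, XhoI and EcoRV on each flank, so it can be excised and placed into another plasmid. According to the depositor, this allows any cloning vector to be converted into a Gateway destination vector and helps generate in-frame fusions. The "B" in the name denotes one of three available reading frames (A, B, C), and "R1-R2" gives the cassette orientation. The plasmid belongs to a modular toolset for recombination transgenesis and neurogenetic analysis in Drosophila.
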