Addgene plasmid #36433: pMartini Gate B R1-R2
Depositing lab: Brian McCabe. Depositing organization: Columbia University. Publication: A modular toolset for recombination transgenesis and neurogenetic analysis of Drosophila. Wang JW, Beck ES, McCabe BD. PLoS One. 2012;7(7):e42102. Epub 2012 Jul 25. 10.1371/journal.pone.0042102 PubMed 22848718.
Backbone
  Vector backbone: pMartini
  Total vector size (bp): 4620
  Modifications to backbone: 5' cloning sites: SfiI-XhoI-HindIII-XbaI-KpnI-Acc65I-SphI-NspI-EcoRV 3' cloning sites: XhoI-SfiI-BanII-SacI-EcoRV
  Vector type: Gateway Conversion Vector
Growth in bacteria
  Bacterial resistance: Chloramphenicol and Ampicillin, 25 & 100 μg/mL
  Growth temperature: 37°C
  Growth strain: ccdB Survival
  Copy number: High Copy
Gene/Insert
  Gene/Insert name: Gateway Cassette
  Cloning method: Gateway Cloning
  Sequencing primers: 5′ M13_Fwd; 3′ M13_Rev
Terms and licenses: Academic/Nonprofit Terms; Industry Terms: Not Available to Industry
Depositor comments: This vector can be used for conversion of any cloning vector into a gateway destination vector and facilitate the generation of in-frame fusions with a gateway cassette. A,B or C are reading frames; R1-R2 or R2-R1 indicate the gateway cassette orientation. Please see the associated publication for more information: Wang J-W, Beck ES, McCabe BD (2012) A Modular Toolset for Recombination Transgenesis and Neurogenetic Analysis of Drosophila. PLoS ONE 7(7): e42102 http://www.plosone.org/article/info:doi%2F10.1371%2Fjournal.pone.0042102
How to cite: pMartini Gate B R1-R2 was a gift from Brian McCabe (Addgene plasmid # 36433 ; http://n2t.net/addgene:36433 ; RRID:Addgene_36433)
