>Addgene plasmid #36433 | pMartini Gate B R1-R2 | addgene partial sequence | sequence record 46826 | M13pUC-rev 5'-AGCGGATAACAATTTCACACAGG-3'
AGCGGCCGCCGGCCTCGAGGGCCGGATCCGAATTCCCGGGAGAGCTCGATATCAACCACTTTGTACAAGA
AAGCTGAACGAGAAACGTAAAATGATATAAATATCAATATATTAAATTAGATTTTGCATAAAAAACAGAC
TACATAATACTGTAAAACACAACATATCCAGTCACTATGGTCGACCTGCAGACTGGCTGTGTATAAGGGA
GCCTGACATTTATATTCCCCAGAACATCAGGTTAATGGCGTTTTTGATGTCATTTTCGCGGTGGCTGAGA
TCAGCCACTTCTTCCCCGATAACGGAGACCGGCACACTGGCCATATCGGTGGTCATCATGCGCCAGCTTT
CATCCCCGATATGCACCACCGGGTAAAGTTCACGGGAGACTTTATCTGACAGCAGACGTGCACTGGCCAG
GGGGATCACCATCCGTCGCCCGGGCGTGTCAATAATATCACTCTGTACATCCACAAACAGACGATAACGG
CTCTCTCTTTTATAGGTGTAAACCTTAAACTGCATTTCACCAGCCCCTGTTCTCGTCAGCAAAAGAGCCG
TTCATTTCAATAAACCGGGCGACCTCAGCCATCCCTTCCTGATTTTCCGCTTTCCAGCGTTCGGCACGCA
GACGACGGGCTTCATTCTGCATGGTTGTGCTTACCAGACCGGAGATATTGACATCATATATGCCTTGAGC
AACTGATAGCTGTCGCTGTCAACTGTCACTGTAATACGCTGCTTCATAGCATACCTCTTTTTGACATACT
TCGGGTATACATATCAGTATATATTCTTATACCGCAAAAATCAGCGCGCAAATACGCATACTGTTATCTG
GCTTTTAGTAAGCCGGATCCAGATCTTTACGCCCCGCCCTG
