>Addgene plasmid #36433 | pMartini Gate B R1-R2 | addgene partial sequence | sequence record 46831 | M13pUC-fwd 5'-CCCAGTCACGACGTTGTAAAACG-3'
GGCCGGATCTGCAGGTCGACCAGCTGGCCAAGCTTCTTCTAGAGGTACCGCATGCGATATCAACAAGTTT
GTACAAAAAAGCTGAACGAGAAACGTAAAATGATATAAATATCAATATATTAAATTAGATTTTGCATAAA
AAACAGACTACATAATACTGTAAAACACAACATATCCAGTCACTATGGCGGCCGCATTAGGCACCCCAGG
CTTTACACTTTATGCTTCCGGCTCGTATAATGTGTGGATTTTGAGTTAGGATCCGTCGAGATTTTCAGGA
GCTAAGGAAGCTAAAATGGAGAAAAAAATCACTGGATATACCACCGTTGATATATCCCAATGGCATCGTA
AAGAACATTTTGAGGCATTTCAGTCAGTTGCTCAATGTACCTATAACCAGACCGTTCAGCTGGATATTAC
GGCCTTTTTAAAGACCGTAAAGAAAAATAAGCACAAGTTTTATCCGGCCTTTATTCACATTCTTGCCCGC
CTGATGAATGCTCATCCGGAATTCCGTATGGCAATGAAAGACGGTGAGCTGGTGATATGGGATAGTGTTC
ACCCTTGTTACACCGTTTTCCATGAGCAAACTGAAACGTTTTCATCGCTCTGGAGTGAATACCACGACGA
TTTCCGGCAGTTTCTACACATATATTCGCAAGATGTGGCGTGTTACGGTGAAAACCTGGCCTATTTCCCT
AAAGGGTTTATTGAGAATATGTTTTTCGTCTCAGCCAATCCCTGGGTGAGTTTCACCAGTTTTGATTTAA
ACGTGGCCAATATGGACAACTTCTTCGCCCCCGTTTTCACCATGGG
